Addgene plasmid #91277: pHH0103_DNMBP-3/6
Purpose: Protein expression and purification of human SH3 domain construct DNMBP-3/6
Depositing lab: Sachdev Sidhu. Depositing organization: University of Toronto. Publication: Comprehensive Analysis of the Human SH3 Domain Family Reveals a Wide Variety of Non-canonical Specificities. Teyra J, Huang H, Jain S, Guan X, Dong A, Liu Y, Tempel W, Min J, Tong Y, Kim PM, Bader GD, Sidhu SS. Structure. 2017 Oct 3;25(10):1598-1610.e3. doi: 10.1016/j.str.2017.07.017. Epub 2017 Sep 7. PubMed 28890361.
Backbone
  Vector backbone: pHH0103
  Vector type: Bacterial Expression
Growth in bacteria
  Bacterial resistance: Ampicillin, 100 μg/mL
  Growth temperature: 37°C
  Growth strain: DH5alpha
  Copy number: Low Copy
Gene/Insert
  Gene/Insert name: DNMBP-3/6
  Species: H. sapiens (human)
  Insert size (bp): 189
  Entrez Gene: DNMBP (a.k.a. ARHGEF36, CTRCT48, TUBA)
  Cloning method: Restriction Enzyme; 5′ cloning site Sfi1 (unknown if destroyed); 3′ cloning site Not1 (unknown if destroyed)
Terms and licenses: Academic/Nonprofit Terms; Industry Terms: Not Available to Industry
How to cite: pHH0103_DNMBP-3/6 was a gift from Sachdev Sidhu (Addgene plasmid # 91277 ; http://n2t.net/addgene:91277 ; RRID:Addgene_91277)
