[The description below was written by a language model from this plasmid's Addgene catalogue record and pLannotate feature annotations shown in this document.]
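Description:
pHH0103_DNMBP-3/6 is a bacterial expression plasmid built on the pHH0103 backbone for producing and purifying a single SH3 domain from human DNMBP (also known as ARHGEF36 or TUBA). The name suggests the third of the six SH3 domains in that protein. The catalogue lists a 189 bp insert cloned between SfiI and NotI sites, and the annotation recognises 168 bp of it as DNMBP coding sequence. The plasmid is propagated in E. coli under ampicillin selection (AmpR with its own bla promoter) and replicates from a ColE1/pBR322-type origin with the adjacent bom region. The record lists it as low copy. The rop gene appears only as two fragments, interrupted by an inserted f1 phage origin, which would allow single-stranded DNA production with helper phage.

Expression is driven by the strong hybrid tac promoter followed by a lac operator. The plasmid carries its own lacI gene under the up-mutated lacIq promoter, so transcription is tightly repressed until it is induced with IPTG. The annotated order downstream of the promoter is a 6xHis tag, Schistosoma japonicum glutathione S-transferase and then the DNMBP SH3 fragment. This indicates an N-terminally His- and GST-tagged fusion that can be purified by metal-chelate or glutathione affinity, with GST often aiding solubility as well. A bacteriophage fd terminator follows the insert.

Beyond the terminator lie fragments of M13 gene III, together with remnants of a tetracycline resistance gene and its promoter. These look like vestiges of a phagemid or pBR322-derived ancestor rather than functional parts of the expression cassette. The construct belongs to a set made for a systematic survey of the binding specificities and structures of the human SH3 domain family.
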