Features (pLannotate 1.2.2; 21 found; start..end, strand, type, name):
     54..131     +  promoter       lacIq promoter: lacI (mutant); In the lacIq allele, a single base change in the promoter boosts expression of the lacI gene about 10-fold.
    132..1214    +  CDS            lacI: lac repressor; lacI; The lac repressor binds to the lac operator to inhibit transcription in E. coli. This inhibition can be relieved by adding lactose or isopropyl-β-D-thiogalactopyranoside (IPTG).
   1227..1248    +  protein_bind   CAP binding site: CAP binding activates transcription in the presence of cAMP. E. coli catabolite activator protein
   1267..1284    +  promoter       tet promoter (fragment): E. coli promoter for tetracycline efflux protein gene
   1457..1485    +  promoter       tac promoter: strong E. coli promoter; hybrid between the trp and lac UV5 promoters
   1493..1509    +  protein_bind   lac operator: The lac repressor binds to the lac operator to inhibit transcription in E. coli. This inhibition can be relieved by adding lactose or isopropyl-β-D-thiogalactopyranoside (IPTG). lac repressor encoded by lacI
   1594..1611    +  CDS            6xHis: 6xHis affinity tag
   1627..2280    +  CDS            GST26_SCHJA: Experimental evidence at protein level: Swiss-Prot protein existence level 1. GST isoenzymes appear to play a central role in the parasite detoxification system. Other functions are also suspected including a role in increasing the solubility of haematin in the parasite gut. From Schistosoma japonicum (Blood fluke).
   2362..2529    +  CDS            DNMBP (fragment): DNMBP_HUMAN - Also known as ARHGEF36 From Homo sapiens (Human).
   2545..2592    +  terminator     fd terminator (sequence withheld): central terminator from bacteriophage fd (Otsuka and Kunisawa, 1982)
   2597..2809    +  CDS            M13 gene III (fragment) (sequence partly withheld): pIII; III; minor coat protein
   2824..3294    +  CDS            M13 gene III (fragment) (sequence partly withheld): pIII; III; minor coat protein
   3316..3386    +  CDS            TcR (fragment): tetracycline efflux protein; tet; confers resistance to tetracycline
   3628..4008    -  CDS            YPB1_ECOLX: Protein predicted: Swiss-Prot protein existence level 4. From Escherichia coli.
   4025..4176    +  CDS            rop (fragment): Rop protein, which maintains plasmids at low copy number; rop
   4212..4640    -  rep_origin     f1 ori (sequence partly withheld): f1 bacteriophage origin of replication; arrow indicates direction of (+) strand synthesis
   4649..4688    +  CDS            rop (fragment): Rop protein, which maintains plasmids at low copy number; rop
   4790..4930    +  misc_feature   bom: basis of mobility region from pBR322
   5116..5703    -  rep_origin     ori: high-copy-number ColE1/pMB1/pBR322/pUC origin of replication
   5874..6734    -  CDS            AmpR: β-lactamase; bla; confers resistance to ampicillin, carbenicillin, and related antibiotics
   6735..6839    -  promoter       AmpR promoter: bla
>Addgene plasmid #91277 | pHH0103_DNMBP-3/6 | addgene full sequence | sequence record 191073 | Addgene NGS Result
TTAACCTATAAAAATAGGCGTATCACGAGGCCCTTTCGTCTTCAAGAATTCCCGACACCATCGAATGGTG
CAAAACCTTTCGCGGTATGGCATGATAGCGCCCGGAAGAGAGTCAATTCAGGGTGGTGAATGTGAAACCA
GTAACGTTATACGATGTCGCAGAGTATGCCGGTGTCTCTTATCAGACCGTTTCCCGCGTGGTGAACCAGG
CCAGCCACGTTTCTGCGAAAACGCGGGAAAAAGTGGAAGCGGCGATGGCGGAGCTGAATTACATTCCCAA
CCGCGTGGCACAACAACTGGCGGGCAAACAGTCGTTGCTGATTGGCGTTGCCACCTCCAGTCTGGCCCTG
CACGCGCCGTCGCAAATTGTCGCGGCGATTAAATCTCGCGCCGATCAACTGGGTGCCAGCGTGGTGGTGT
CGATGGTAGAACGAAGCGGCGTCGAAGCCTGTAAAGCGGCGGTGCACAATCTTCTCGCGCAACGCGTCAG
TGGGCTGATCATTAACTATCCGCTGGATGACCAGGATGCCATTGCTGTGGAAGCTGCCTGCACTAATGTT
CCGGCGTTATTTCTTGATGTCTCTGACCAGACACCCATCAACAGTATTATTTTCTCCCATGAAGACGGTA
CGCGACTGGGCGTGGAGCATCTGGTCGCATTGGGTCACCAGCAAATCGCGCTGTTAGCGGGCCCATTAAG
TTCTGTCTCGGCGCGTCTGCGTCTGGCTGGCTGGCATAAATATCTCACTCGCAATCAAATTCAGCCGATA
GCGGAACGGGAAGGCGACTGGAGTGCCATGTCCGGTTTTCAACAAACCATGCAAATGCTGAATGAGGGCA
TCGTTCCCACTGCGATGCTGGTTGCCAACGATCAGATGGCGCTGGGCGCAATGCGCGCCATTACCGAGTC
CGGGCTGCGCGTTGGTGCGGATATCTCGGTAGTGGGATACGACGATACCGAAGACAGCTCATGTTATATC
CCGCCGTTAACCACCATCAAACAGGATTTTCGCCTGCTGGGGCAAACCAGCGTGGACCGCTTGCTGCAAC
TCTCTCAGGGCCAGGCGGTGAAGGGCAATCAGCTGTTGCCCGTCTCACTGGTGAAAAGAAAAACCACCCT
GGCGCCCAATACGCAAACCGCCTCTCCCCGCGCGTTGGCCGATTCATTAATGCAGCTGGCACGACAGGTT
TCCCGACTGGAAAGCGGGCAGTGAGCGCAACGCAATTAATGTAAGTTAGCTCACTCATTAGGCACAATTC
TCATGTTTGACAGCTTATCATCGACTGCACGGTGCACCAATGCTTCTGGCGTCAGGCAGCCATCGGAAGC
TGTGGTATGGCTGTGCAGGTCGTAAATCACTGCATAATTCGTGTCGCTCAAGGCGCACTCCCGTTCTGGA
TAATGTTTTTTGCGCCGACATCATAACGGTTCTGGCAAATATTCTGAAATGAGCTGTTGACAATTAATCA
TCGGCTCGTATAATGTGTGGAATTGTGAGCGGATAACAATTTCACACAGGAAACAGCCAGTCCGTTTAGG
TGTTTTCACGAGCACTTCACCAACAAGGACCATAGATTATGAAAATCGAAGAACACCATCACCATCACCA
TTCCAGCGGTAAGCTTATGTCCCCTATACTAGGTTATTGGAAAATTAAGGGCCTTGTGCAACCCACTCGA
CTTCTTTTGGAATATCTTGAAGAAAAATATGAAGAGCATTTGTATGAGCGCGATGAAGGTGATAAATGGC
GAAACAAAAAGTTTGAATTGGGTTTGGAGTTTCCCAATCTTCCTTATTATATTGATGGTGATGTTAAATT
AACACAGTCTATGGCCATCATACGTTATATAGCTGACAAGCACAACATGTTGGGTGGTTGTCCAAAAGAG
CGTGCAGAGATTTCAATGCTTGAAGGAGCGGTTTTGGATATTAGATACGGTGTTTCGAGAATTGCATATA
GTAAAGACTTTGAAACTCTCAAAGTTGATTTTCTTAGCAAGCTACCTGAAATGCTGAAAATGTTCGAAGA
TCGTTTATGTCATAAAACATATTTAAATGGTGATCATGTAACCCATCCTGACTTCATGTTGTATGACGCT
CTTGATGTTGTTTTATACATGGACCCAATGTGCCTGGATGCGTTCCCAAAATTAGTTTGTTTTAAAAAAC
GTATTGAAGCTATCCCACAAATTGATAAGTACTTGAAATCCAGCAAGTATATAGCATGGCCTTTGCAGGG
CTGGCAAGCCACGTTTGGTGGTGGCGACCATCCTCCAAAATCGGATCTGGAAGTTCTGTTCCAGGGGCCC
CTGTCCAGCGGTCTGGTTCCGCGTGGTTCCGGTACCGCGGCCCAGCCGGCCGGTCAAGCCCGTGCTCTGA
TGGGTCTGTCGGCGCAACTGGATGAAGAACTGGATTTCCGTGAAGGCGATGTGATTACGATTATTGGCGT
GCCGGAACCGGGCTGGTTTGAAGGTGAACTGGAAGGCCGTCGCGGTATTTTTCCGGAAGGCTTCGTTGAA
CTGCTGGGTGCGGCCGCATA
[142 nt withheld, positions 2541-2682]
C
[98 nt withheld, positions 2684-2781]
AGTTTGTACTGGTGACGAAACTCAGTGTCTAGCTAGAGTGGC
[149 nt withheld, positions 2824-2972]
T
[41 nt withheld, positions 2974-3014]
T
[62 nt withheld, positions 3016-3077]
A
[35 nt withheld, positions 3079-3113]
CCTCCCTCAATCGGTTGAATGTCGCCCTTTTGTCTTTGGCGCTGGTAAACCATATGAA
[86 nt withheld, positions 3172-3257]
T
[54 nt withheld, positions 3259-3312]
CTAGCGCCGCCCTATACCTTGTCTGCCTCCCCGCGTTGCGTCGCGGTGCATGGAGCCGGGCCACCTCGAC
CTGAATGGAAGCCGGCGGCACCTCGCTAACGGATTCACCACTCCAAGAATTGGAGCCAATCAATTCTTGC
GGAGAACTGTGAATGCGCAAACCAACCCTTGGCAGAACATATCCATCGCGTCCGCCATCTCCAGCAGCCG
CACGCGGCGCATCTCGGGCAGCGTTGGGTCCTGGCCACGGGTGCGCATGATCGTGCTCCTGTCGTTGAGG
ACCCGGCTAGGCTGGCGGGGTTGCCTTACTGGTTAGCAGAATGAATCACCGATACGCGAGCGAACGTGAA
GCGACTGCTGCTGCAAAACGTCTGCGACCTGAGCAACAACATGAATGGTCTTCGGTTTCCGTGTTTCGTA
AAGTCTGGAAACGCGGAAGTCAGCGCCCTGCACCATTATGTTCCGGATCTGCATCGCAGGATGCTGCTGG
CTACCCTGTGGAACACCTACATCTGTATTAACGAAGCGCTGGCATTGACCCTGAGTGATTTTTCTCTGGT
CCCGCCGCATCCATACCGCCAGTTGTTTACCCTCACAACGTTCCAGTAACCGGGCATGTTCATCATCAGT
AACCCGTATCGTGAGCATCCTCTCTCGTTTCATCGGTATCATTACCCCCATGAACAGAAATCCCCCTTAC
ACGGAGGCATCAGTGACCAAACAGGAAAAAACCGCCCTTAACATGGCCCGCTTTATCAGAAGCCAGACAT
TAACGCTTCTGGAGAAACTCAACGAGCTGGACGCGGATGAACAGGCAGACATCTGTGAATCGCTTCACGA
CCACGCTGATGAGCTTTACCGCAGGATCCGCGAAATTGTAAGCGTTAATATTTTGTTAAAATTCGCGTTA
AATTTTTGTTAAATCAGCTCATTTTTTAACCAATAGGCCGAAATCGGCAAAATCCCTTATAAATCAAAAG
AATAGACCGAGATAGGGT
[37 nt withheld, positions 4311-4347]
AAAGAACGTGGACTCCAACGTCAAAGG
[49 nt withheld, positions 4375-4423]
T
[91 nt withheld, positions 4425-4515]
G
[124 nt withheld, positions 4517-4640]
CGCGGATCCTGCCTCGCGCGTTTCGGTGATGACGGTGAAAACCTCTGACACATGCAGCTCCCGGAGACGG
TCACAGCTTGTCTGTAAGCGGATGCCGGGAGCAGACAAGCCCGTCAGGGCGCGTCAGCGGGTGTTGGCGG
GTGTCGGGGCGCAGCCATGACCCAGTCACGTAGCGATAGCGGAGTGTATACTGGCTTAACTATGCGGCAT
CAGAGCAGATTGTACTGAGAGTGCACCATATGCGGTGTGAAATACCGCACAGATGCGTAAGGAGAAAATA
CCGCATCAGGCGCTCTTCCGCTTCCTCGCTCACTGACTCGCTGCGCTCGGTCGTTCGGCTGCGGCGAGCG
GTATCAGCTCACTCAAAGGCGGTAATACGGTTATCCACAGAATCAGGGGATAACGCAGGAAAGAACATGT
GAGCAAAAGGCCAGCAAAAGGCCAGGAACCGTAAAAAGGCCGCGTTGCTGGCGTTTTTCCATAGGCTCCG
CCCCCCTGACGAGCATCACAAAAATCGACGCTCAAGTCAGAGGTGGCGAAACCCGACAGGACTATAAAGA
TACCAGGGTTTCCCCCTGGAAGCTCCCTCGTGCGCTCTCCTGTTCCGACCCTGCCGCTTACCGGATACCT
GTCCGCCTTTCTCCCTTCGGGAAGCGTGGCGCTTTCTCATAGCTCACGCTGTAGGTATCTCAGTTCGGTG
TAGGTCGTTCGCTCCAAGCTGGGCTGTGTGCACGAACCCCCCGTTCAGCCCGACCGCTGCGCCTTATCCG
GTAACTATCGTCTTGAGTCCAACCCGGTAAGACACGACTTATCGCCACTGGCAGCAGCCACTGGTAACAG
GATTAGCAGAGCGAGGTATGTAGGCGGTGCTACAGAGTTCTTGAAGTGGTGGCCTAACTACGGCTACACT
AGAAGGACAGTATTTGGTATCTGCGCTCTGCTGAAGCCAGTTACCTTCGGAAAAAGAGTTGGTAGCTCTT
GATCCGGCAAACAAACCACCGCTGGTAGCGGTGGTTTTTTTGTTTGCAAGCAGCAGATTACGCGCAGAAA
AAAAGGATCTCAAGAAGATCCTTTGATCTTTTCTACGGGGTCTGACGCTCAGTGGAACGAAAACTCACGT
TAAGGGATTTTGGTCATGAGATTATCAAAAAGGATCTTCACCTAGATCCTTTTAAATTAAAAATGAAGTT
TTAAATCAATCTAAAGTATATATGAGTAAACTTGGTCTGACAGTTACCAATGCTTAATCAGTGAGGCACC
TATCTCAGCGATCTGTCTATTTCGTTCATCCATAGTTGCCTGACTCCCCGTCGTGTAGATAACTACGATA
CGGGAGGGCTTACCATCTGGCCCCAGTGCTGCAATGATACCGCGAGACCCACGCTCACCGGCTCCAGATT
TATCAGCAATAAACCAGCCAGCCGGAAGGGCCGAGCGCAGAAGTGGTCCTGCAACTTTATCCGCCTCCAT
CCAGTCTATTAATTGTTGCCGGGAAGCTAGAGTAAGTAGTTCGCCAGTTAATAGTTTGCGCAACGTTGTT
GCCATTGCTGCAGGCATCGTGGTGTCACGCTCGTCGTTTGGTATGGCTTCATTCAGCTCCGGTTCCCAAC
GATCAAGGCGAGTTACATGATCCCCCATGTTGTGCAAAAAAGCGGTTAGCTCCTTCGGTCCTCCGATCGT
TGTCAGAAGTAAGTTGGCCGCAGTGTTATCACTCATGGTTATGGCAGCACTGCATAATTCTCTTACTGTC
ATGCCATCCGTAAGATGCTTTTCTGTGACTGGTGAGTACTCAACCAAGTCATTCTGAGAATAGTGTATGC
GGCGACCGAGTTGCTCTTGCCCGGCGTCAACACGGGATAATACCGCGCCACATAGCAGAACTTTAAAAGT
GCTCATCATTGGAAAACGTTCTTCGGGGCGAAAACTCTCAAGGATCTTACCGCTGTTGAGATCCAGTTCG
ATGTAACCCACTCGTGCACCCAACTGATCTTCAGCATCTTTTACTTTCACCAGCGTTTCTGGGTGAGCAA
AAACAGGAAGGCAAAATGCCGCAAAAAAGGGAATAAGGGCGACACGGAAATGTTGAATACTCATACTCTT
CCTTTTTCAATATTATTGAAGCATTTATCAGGGTTATTGTCTCATGAGCGGATACATATTTGAATGTATT
TAGAAAAATAAACAAATAGGGGTTCCGCGCACATTTCCCCGAAAAGTGCCACCTGACGTCTAAGAAACCA
TTATTATCATGACA
