>Addgene plasmid #91277 | pHH0103_DNMBP-3/6 | depositor partial sequence | sequence record 175765 | insert sequence
GGCCCAGCCGGCCGGTCAAGCCCGTGCTCTGATGGGTCTGTCGGCGCAACTGGATGAAGAACTGGATTTC
CGTGAAGGCGATGTGATTACGATTATTGGCGTGCCGGAACCGGGCTGGTTTGAAGGTGAACTGGAAGGCC
GTCGCGGTATTTTTCCGGAAGGCTTCGTTGAACTGCTGGGTGCGGCCGC
